Addgene plasmid #195785: pENTR223-BDLF4
Purpose: Gateway Entry Clone of Epstein-Barr virus BDLF4
Depositing lab: Eric Johannsen. Depositing organization: Brigham and Women's Hospital. Publication: Epstein-Barr virus and virus human protein interaction maps. Calderwood MA, Venkatesan K, Xing L, Chase MR, Vazquez A, Holthaus AM, Ewence AE, Li N, Hirozane-Kishikawa T, Hill DE, Vidal M, Kieff E, Johannsen E. Proc Natl Acad Sci U S A. 2007 May 1;104(18):7606-11. doi: 10.1073/pnas.0702332104. Epub 2007 Apr 19. PubMed 17446270.
Backbone
  Vector backbone: pENTR223.1
  Backbone manufacturer: Invitrogen
  Backbone size w/o insert (bp): 2875
  Vector type: Gateway Entry Vector
Growth in bacteria
  Bacterial resistance: Spectinomycin, 50 μg/mL
  Growth temperature: 37°C
  Growth strain: DH5alpha
  Copy number: High Copy
Gene/Insert
  Gene/Insert name: BDLF4
  Species: Epstein-Barr virus
  Entrez Gene: BDLF4 (a.k.a. HHV4_BDLF4)
  Cloning method: Gateway Cloning
Terms and licenses: Academic/Nonprofit Terms; Industry Terms: Not Available to Industry
How to cite: pENTR223-BDLF4 was a gift from Eric Johannsen (Addgene plasmid # 195785 ; http://n2t.net/addgene:195785 ; RRID:Addgene_195785)
