[The description below was written by a language model from this plasmid's Addgene catalogue record and pLannotate feature annotations shown in this document.]
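Description:
pENTR223-BDLF4 is a Gateway entry clone carrying the Epstein-Barr virus BDLF4 open reading frame in the pENTR223.1 backbone. It is a small bacterial plasmid maintained at high copy number in E. coli through a ColE1/pUC-type origin of replication. Selection is by spectinomycin, conferred by an aadA aminoglycoside adenylyltransferase gene (SmR) that also gives streptomycin resistance. This gene lies downstream of a class 1 integron Pc promoter fragment and a short remnant of a gentamicin acetyltransferase gene. The available sequence is labelled a partial NGS result of about 3.5 kb, which is close to the size expected from the stated backbone plus the insert.

The insert is annotated as a roughly 675-bp coding sequence matched by homology to the EBV UL92-family protein of strain AG876, consistent with BDLF4. It is flanked on both sides by attL-type Gateway recombination sites. The automated annotation calls both of them attL3, although the two flanking sites of an entry clone are normally distinct to preserve orientation, so these labels should be treated cautiously. These sites allow the ORF to be moved by an LR Clonase reaction into any compatible destination vector. rrnB T1 and T2 terminators upstream of the cassette insulate the insert from read-through transcription, and a T7 promoter lies just beyond the downstream att site, pointing back toward the insert. Short lacI and lacZα fragments are backbone remnants with no evident function. No eukaryotic promoter, tag or reporter is annotated, so expression depends on the destination vector. The clone belongs to a collection of EBV ORFs associated with mapping virus–virus and virus–human protein interactions.
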