Features (pLannotate 1.2.2; 12 found; start..end, strand, type, name):
    121..213     +  CDS            lacI (fragment): lac repressor; lacI; The lac repressor binds to the lac operator to inhibit transcription in E. coli. This inhibition can be relieved by adding lactose or isopropyl-β-D-thiogalactopyranoside (IPTG).
    268..295     -  terminator     rrnB T2 terminator: transcription terminator T2 from the E. coli rrnB gene
    427..470     +  terminator     rrnB T1 terminator: Escherichia coli rrnB; transcription terminator T1 from the E. coli rrnB gene
    517..553     -  CDS            lacZα (fragment): LacZα fragment of β-galactosidase; lacZ fragment
    570..665     +  protein_bind   attL3: mutant version of attL; recombination site for the Gateway® LR reaction LR Clonase™
    668..1342    +  CDS            UL92_EBVA8: Protein inferred from homology: Swiss-Prot protein existence level 3. From Epstein-Barr virus (strain AG876) (HHV-4) (Human herpesvirus 4).
   1344..1439    -  protein_bind   attL3: mutant version of attL; recombination site for the Gateway® LR reaction LR Clonase™
   1458..1476    -  promoter       T7 promoter: promoter for bacteriophage T7 RNA polymerase
   1666..1689    +  promoter       Pc promoter (fragment): intI1 (promoter lies within the coding sequence); class 1 integron promoter
   1865..1921    +  CDS            GmR (fragment): gentamycin acetyltransferase; aacC1; confers resistance to gentamycin
   1928..2719    +  CDS            SmR: aminoglycoside adenylyltransferase (Murphy, 1985); aadA; confers resistance to spectinomycin and streptomycin
   2812..3400    +  rep_origin     ori: high-copy-number ColE1/pMB1/pBR322/pUC origin of replication
>Addgene plasmid #195785 | pENTR223-BDLF4 | addgene full sequence | sequence record 385978 | Addgene Partial NGS Result
CTTTCCTGCGTTATCCCCTGATTCTGTGGATAACCGTATTACCGCCTTTGAGTGAGCTGATACCGCTCGC
CGCAGCCGAACGACCGAGCGCAGCGAGTCAGTGAGCGAGGAAGCGGAAGAGCGCCCAATACGCAAACCGC
CTCTCCCCGCGCGTTGGCCGATTCATTAATGCAGCTGGCACGACAGGTTTCCCGACTGGAAAGCGGGCAG
TGAGCGCAACGCAATTAATACGCGTACCGCTAGCCAGGAAGAGTTTGTAGAAACGCAAAAAGGCCATCCG
TCAGGATGGCCTTCTGCTTAGTTTGATGCCTGGCAGTTTATGGCGGGCGTCCTGCCCGCCACCCTCCGGG
CCGTTGCTTCACAACGTTCAAATCCGCTCCCGGCGGATTTGTCCTACTCAGGAGAGCGTTCACCGACAAA
CAACAGATAAAACGAAAGGCCCAGTCTTCCGACTGAGCCTTTCGTTTTATTTGATGCCTGGCAGTTCCCT
ACTCTCGCGTTAACGCTAGCATGGATGTTTTCCCAGTCACGACGTTGTAAAACGACGGCCAGTCTTAAGC
TCGGGCCCCAAATAATGATTTTATTTTGACTGATAGTGACCTGTTCGTTGCAACAAATTGATGAGCAATG
CTTTTTTATAATGCCAACTTTGTACAAAAAAGTTGGCATGTCAGACCAAGGCCGATTGAGCCTCCCGCGG
GGGGAGGGGGGCACGGATGAGCCCAATCCTCGCCACCTGTGCTCGTATAGTAAGCTGGAGTTCCATCTCC
CGTTACCTGAGAGCATGGCCTCCGTGTTTGCCTGCTGGGGCTGTGGCGAGTACCACGTATGTGATGGATC
CAGCGAGTGCACCCTGATTGAGACCCATGAGGGAGTGGTGTGCGCCCTTACAGGCAACTACATGGGGCCG
CATTTCCAGCCGGCGCTGAGGCCCTGGACCGAGATCCGACAAGACACACAGGACCAGCGGGACAAGTGGG
AGCCTGAACAAGTCCAGGGCCTGGTTAAGACTGTGGTCAATCACCTCTATCACTACTTTCTGAATGAGAA
TGTCATCTCCGGGGTCAGCGAGGCCCTCTTTGATCAGGAGGGGGCGCTGAGGCCTCACATCCCGGCCCTG
GTTTCCTTTGTGTTCCCTTGCTGCCTGATGCTGTTTAGGGGGGCCTCCTCCGAGAAGGTGGTGGATGTGG
TCCTCAGTCTCTACATCCATGTCATCATCTCTATTTACTCACAAAAGACTGTCTACGGGGCCCTGTTATT
TAAATCCACCAGAAACAAGCGCTATGATGCTGTAGCCAAACGCATGAGAGAGCTATGGATGTCCACATTG
ACAACCAAGTGTCCAACTTTCTTGTACAAAGTTGGCATTATAAGAAAGCATTGCTTATCAATTTGTTGCA
ACGAACAGGTCACTATCAGTCAAAATAAAATCATTATTTGCCATCCAGCTGATATCCCCTATAGTGAGTC
GTATTACATGGTCATAGCTGTTTCCTGGCAGCTCTGGCCCGTGTCTCAAAATCTCTGATGTTACATTGCA
CAAGATAAAAATATATCATCATGCCTCCTCTAGACCAGCCAGGACAGAAATGCCTCGACTTCGCTGCTAC
CCAAGGTTGCCGGGTGACGCACACCGTGGAAACGGATGAAGGCACGAACCCAGTGGACATAAGCCTGTTC
GGTTCGTAAGCTGTAATGCAAGTAGCGTATGCGCTCACGCAACTGGTCCAGAACCTTGACCGAACGCAGC
GGTGGTAACGGCGCAGTGGCGGTTTTCATGGCTTGTTATGACTGTTTTTTTGGGGTACAGTCTATGCCTC
GGGCATCCAAGCAGCAAGCGCGTTACGCCGTGGGTCGATGTTTGATGTTATGGAGCAGCAACGATGTTAC
GCAGCAGGGCAGTCGCCCTAAAACAAAGTTAAACATTATGAGGGAAGCGGTGATCGCCGAAGTATCGACT
CAACTATCAGAGGTAGTTGGCGTCATCGAGCGCCATCTCGAACCGACGTTGCTGGCCGTACATTTGTACG
GCTCCGCAGTGGATGGCGGCCTGAAGCCACACAGTGATATTGATTTGCTGGTTACGGTGACCGTAAGGCT
TGATGAAACAACGCGGCGAGCTTTGATCAACGACCTTTTGGAAACTTCGGCTTCCCCTGGAGAGAGCGAG
ATTCTCCGCGCTGTAGAAGTCACCATTGTTGTGCACGACGACATCATTCCGTGGCGTTATCCAGCTAAGC
GCGAACTGCAATTTGGAGAATGGCAGCGCAATGACATTCTTGCAGGTATCTTCGAGCCAGCCACGATCGA
CATTGATCTGGCTATCTTGCTGACAAAAGCAAGAGAACATAGCGTTGCCTTGGTAGGTCCAGCGGCGGAG
GAACTCTTTGATCCGGTTCCTGAACAGGATCTATTTGAGGCGCTAAATGAAACCTTAACGCTATGGAACT
CGCCGCCCGACTGGGCTGGCGATGAGCGAAATGTAGTGCTTACGTTGTCCCGCATTTGGTACAGCGCAGT
AACCGGCAAAATCGCGCCGAAGGATGTCGCTGCCGACTGGGCAATGGAGCGCCTGCCGGCCCAGTATCAG
CCCGTCATACTTGAAGCTAGACAGGCTTATCTTGGACAAGAAGAAGATCGCTTGGCCTCGCGCGCAGATC
AGTTGGAAGAATTTGTCCACTACGTGAAAGGCGAGATCACCAAGGTAGTCGGCAAATAACCCTCGAGCCA
CCCATGACCAAAATCCCTTAACGTGAGTTACGCGTCGTTCCACTGAGCGTCAGACCCCGTAGAAAAGATC
AAAGGATCTTCTTGAGATCCTTTTTTTCTGCGCGTAATCTGCTGCTTGCAAACAAAAAAACCACCGCTAC
CAGCGGTGGTTTGTTTGCCGGATCAAGAGCTACCAACTCTTTTTCCGAAGGTAACTGGCTTCAGCAGAGC
GCAGATACCAAATACTGTTCTTCTAGTGTAGCCGTAGTTAGGCCACCACTTCAAGAACTCTGTAGCACCG
CCTACATACCTCGCTCTGCTAATCCTGTTACCAGTGGCTGCTGCCAGTGGCGATAAGTCGTGTCTTACCG
GGTTGGACTCAAGACGATAGTTACCGGATAAGGCGCAGCGGTCGGGCTGAACGGGGGGTTCGTGCACACA
GCCCAGCTTGGAGCGAACGACCTACACCGAACTGAGATACCTACAGCGTGAGCTATGAGAAAGCGCCACG
CTTCCCGAAGGGAGAAAGGCGGACAGGTATCCGGTAAGCGGCAGGGTCGGAACAGGAGAGCGCACGAGGG
AGCTTCCAGGGGGAAACGCCTGGTATCTTTATAGTCCTGTCGGGTTTCGCCACCTCTGACTTGAGCGTCG
ATTTTTGTGATGCTCGTCAGGGGGGCGGAGCCTATGGAAAAACGCCAGCAACGCGGCCTTTTTACGGTTC
CTGGCCTTTTGCTGGCCTTTTGCTCACATGTT
